>Addgene plasmid #230855 | pGH912 | addgene full sequence | sequence record 464628 | Addgene NGS Result
GTCGACGGATCGGGAGATCTCCCGATCCCCTATGGTGCACTCTCAGTACAATCTGCTCTGATGCCGCATA
GTTAAGCCAGTATCTGCTCCCTGCTTGTGTGTTGGAGGTCGCTGAGTAGTGCGCGAGCAAAATTTAAGCT
ACAACAAGGCAAGGCTTGACCGACAATTGCATGAAGAATCTGCTTAGGGTTAGGCGTTTTGCGCTGCTTC
GCGATGTACGGGCCAGATATACGCGTTGACATTGATTATTGACTAGTTATTAATAGTAATCAATTACGGG
GTCATTAGTTCATAGCCCATATATGGAGTTCCGCGTTACATAACTTACGGTAAATGGCCCGCCTGGCTGA
CCGCCCAACGACCCCCGCCCATTGACGTCAATAATGACGTATGTTCCCATAGTAACGCCAATAGGGACTT
TCCATTGACGTCAATGGGTGGAGTATTTACGGTAAACTGCCCACTTGGCAGTACATCAAGTGTATCATAT
GCCAAGTACGCCCCCTATTGACGTCAATGACGGTAAATGGCCCGCCTGGCATTATGCCCAGTACATGACC
TTATGGGACTTTCCTACTTGGCAGTACATCTACGTATTAGTCATCGCTATTACCATGGTGATGCGGTTTT
GGCAGTACATCAATGGGCGTGGATAGCGGTTTGACTCACGGGGATTTCCAAGTCTCCACCCCATTGACGT
CAATGGGAGTTTGTTTTGGCACCAAAATCAACGGGACTTTCCAAAATGTCGTAACAACTCCGCCCCATTG
ACGCAAATGGGCGGTAGGCGTGTACGGTGGGAGGTCTATATAAGCAGCGCGTTTTGCCTGTACTGGGTCT
CTCTGGTTAGACCAGATCTGAGCCTGGGAGCTCTCTGGCTAACTAGGGAACCCACTGCTTAAGCCTCAAT
AAAGCTTGCCTTGAGTGCTTCAAGTAGTGTGTGCCCGTCTGTTGTGTGACTCTGGTAACTAGAGATCCCT
CAGACCCTTTTAGTCAGTGTGGAAAATCTCTAGCAGTGGCGCCCGAACAGGGACTTGAAAGCGAAAGGGA
AACCAGAGGAGCTCTCTCGACGCAGGACTCGGCTTGCTGAAGCGCGCACGGCAAGAGGCGAGGGGCGGCG
ACTGGTGAGTACGCCAAAAATTTTGACTAGCGGAGGCTAGAAGGAGAGAGATGGGTGCGAGAGCGTCAGT
ATTAAGCGGGGGAGAATTAGATCGCGATGGGAAAAAATTCGGTTAAGGCCAGGGGGAAAGAAAAAATATA
AATTAAAACATATAGTATGGGCAAGCAGGGAGCTAGAACGATTCGCAGTTAATCCTGGCCTGTTAGAAAC
ATCAGAAGGCTGTAGACAAATACTGGGACAGCTACAACCATCCCTTCAGACAGGATCAGAAGAACTTAGA
TCATTATATAATACAGTAGCAACCCTCTATTGTGTGCATCAAAGGATAGAGATAAAAGACACCAAGGAAG
CTTTAGACAAGATAGAGGAAGAGCAAAACAAAAGTAAGACCACCGCACAGCAAGCGGCCGCTGATCTTCA
GACCTGGAGGAGGAGATATGAGGGACAATTGGAGAAGTGAATTATATAAATATAAAGTAGTAAAAATTGA
ACCATTAGGAGTAGCACCCACCAAGGCAAAGAGAAGAGTGGTGCAGAGAGAAAAAAGAGCAGTGGGAATA
GGAGCTTTGTTCCTTGGGTTCTTGGGAGCAGCAGGAAGCACTATGGGCGCAGCGTCAATGACGCTGACGG
TACAGGCCAGACAATTATTGTCTGGTATAGTGCAGCAGCAGAACAATTTGCTGAGGGCTATTGAGGCGCA
ACAGCATCTGTTGCAACTCACAGTCTGGGGCATCAAGCAGCTCCAGGCAAGAATCCTGGCTGTGGAAAGA
TACCTAAAGGATCAACAGCTCCTGGGGATTTGGGGTTGCTCTGGAAAACTCATTTGCACCACTGCTGTGC
CTTGGAATGCTAGTTGGAGTAATAAATCTCTGGAACAGATTTGGAATCACACGACCTGGATGGAGTGGGA
CAGAGAAATTAACAATTACACAAGCTTAATACACTCCTTAATTGAAGAATCGCAAAACCAGCAAGAAAAG
AATGAACAAGAATTATTGGAATTAGATAAATGGGCAAGTTTGTGGAATTGGTTTAACATAACAAATTGGC
TGTGGTATATAAAATTATTCATAATGATAGTAGGAGGCTTGGTAGGTTTAAGAATAGTTTTTGCTGTACT
TTCTATAGTGAATAGAGTTAGGCAGGGATATTCACCATTATCGTTTCAGACCCACCTCCCAACCCCGAGG
GGACCCGACAGGCCCGAAGGAATAGAAGAAGAAGGTGGAGAGAGAGACAGAGACAGATCCATTCGATTAG
TGAACGGATCGGCACTGCGTGCGCCAATTCTGCAGACAAATGGCAGTATTCATCCACAATTTTAAAAGAA
AAGGGGGGATTGGGGGGTACAGTGCAGGGGAAAGAATAGTAGACATAATAGCAACAGACATACAAACTAA
AGAATTACAAAAACAAATTACAAAAATTCAAAATTTTCGGGTTTATTACAGGGACAGCAGAGATCCAGTT
TGGTTAATTAGCTAGCTGCAAAGATGGATAAAGTTTTAAACAGAGAGGAATCTTTGCAGCTAATGGACCT
TCTAGGTCTTGAAAGGAGTGGGAATTGGCTCCGGTGCCCGTCAGTGGGCAGAGCGCACATCGCCCACAGT
CCCCGAGAAGTTGGGGGGAGGGGTCGGCAATTGAACCGGTGCCTAGAGAAGGTGGCGCGGGGTAAACTGG
GAAAGTGATGTCGTGTACTGGCTCCGCCTTTTTCCCGAGGGTGGGGGAGAACCGTATATAAGTGCAGTAG
TCGCCGTGAACGTTCTTTTTCGCAACGGGTTTGCCGCCAGAACACAGGTAAGTGCCGTGTGTGGTTCCCG
CGGGCCTGGCCTCTTTACGGGTTATGGCCCTTGCGTGCCTTGAATTACTTCCACCTGGCTGCAGTACGTG
ATTCTTGATCCCGAGCTTCGGGTTGGAAGTGGGTGGGAGAGTTCGAGGCCTTGCGCTTAAGGAGCCCCTT
CGCCTCGTGCTTGAGTTGAGGCCTGGCCTGGGCGCTGGGGCCGCCGCGTGCGAATCTGGTGGCACCTTCG
CGCCTGTCTCGCTGCTTTCGATAAGTCTCTAGCCATTTAAAATTTTTGATGACCTGCTGCGACGCTTTTT
TTCTGGCAAGATAGTCTTGTAAATGCGGGCCAAGATCTGCACACTGGTATTTCGGTTTTTGGGGCCGCGG
GCGGCGACGGGGCCCGTGCGTCCCAGCGCACATGTTCGGCGAGGCGGGGCCTGCGAGCGCGGCCACCGAG
AATCGGACGGGGGTAGTCTCAAGCTGGCCGGCCTGCTCTGGTGCCTGGCCTCGCGCCGCCGTGTATCGCC
CCGCCCTGGGCGGCAAGGCTGGCCCGGTCGGCACCAGTTGCGTGAGCGGAAAGATGGCCGCTTCCCGGCC
CTGCTGCAGGGAGCTCAAAATGGAGGACGCGGCGCTCGGGAGAGCGGGCGGGTGAGTCACCCACACAAAG
GAAAAGGGCCTTTCCGTCCTCAGCCGTCGCTTCATGTGACTCCACGGAGTACCGGGCGCCGTCCAGGCAC
CTCGATTAGTTCTCGAGCTTTTGGAGTACGTCGTCTTTAGGTTGGGGGGAGGGGTTTTATGCGATGGAGT
TTCCCCACACTGAGTGGGTGGAGACTGAAGTTAGGCCAGCTTGGCACTTGATGTAATTCTCCTTGGAATT
TGCCCTTTTTGAGTTTGGATCTTGGTTCATTCTCAAGCCTCAGACAGTGGTTCAAAGTTTTTTTCTTCCA
TTTCAGGTGTCGTGACGTACGGCCACCATGGACAGCCTCTTGATGAACCGGAGGGAGTTTCTTTACCAAT
TCAAAAATGTCCGCTGGGCTAAGGGTCGGCGTGAGACCTACCTGTGCTACGTAGTGAAGAGGCGTGACAG
TGCTACATCCTTTTCACTGGACTTTGGTTATCTTCGCAATAAGAACGGCTGCCACGTGGAATTGCTCTTC
CTCCGCTACATCACAGACTGGGACCTAGACCCTGGCCGCTGCTACCGCGTCACCTGGTTCATCTCCTGGA
GCCCCTGCTACGACTGTGCCCGACATGTGGCCGACTTTCTGCGAGGGAACCCCAACATCAGTCTGAGGAT
CTTCACCGCGCGCCTCTACTTCTGTGAGGACCGCAAGGCTGAGCCCGAGGGGCTGCGGCGGCTGCACCGC
GCCGGGGTGCAAATAGCCATCATGACCTTCAAAGATTATTTTTACTGCTGGAATACTTTTGTAGAAAACC
ACGGAAGAACTTTCGAAGCCTGGGAAGGGCTGCATGAAAATTCAGTTCGTCTCTCCAGACAGCTTCGGCG
CATCCTTAGCGGCAGCGAGACTCCCGGGACCTCAGAGTCCGCCACACCCGAAAGTGACAAGAAGTACAGC
ATCGGCCTGGCCATCGGCACCAACTCTGTGGGCTGGGCCGTGATCACCGACGAGTACAAGGTGCCCAGCA
AGAAATTCAAGGTGCTGGGCAACACCGACCGGCACAGCATCAAGAAGAACCTGATCGGAGCCCTGCTGTT
CGACAGCGGCGAAACAGCCGAGGCCACCCGGCTGAAGAGAACCGCCAGAAGAAGATACACCAGACGGAAG
AACCGGATCTGCTATCTGCAAGAGATCTTCAGCAACGAGATGGCCAAGGTGGACGACAGCTTCTTCCACA
GACTGGAAGAGTCCTTCCTGGTGGAAGAGGATAAGAAGCACGAGCGGCACCCCATCTTCGGCAACATCGT
GGACGAGGTGGCCTACCACGAGAAGTACCCCACCATCTACCACCTGAGAAAGAAACTGGTGGACAGCACC
GACAAGGCCGACCTGCGGCTGATCTATCTGGCCCTGGCCCACATGATCAAGTTCCGGGGCCACTTCCTGA
TCGAGGGCGACCTGAACCCCGACAACAGCGACGTGGACAAGCTGTTCATCCAGCTGGTGCAGACCTACAA
CCAGCTGTTCGAGGAAAACCCCATCAACGCCAGCGGCGTGGACGCCAAGGCCATCCTGTCTGCCAGACTG
AGCAAGAGCAGACGGCTGGAAAATCTGATCGCCCAGCTGCCCGGCGAGAAGAAGAATGGCCTGTTCGGCA
ACCTGATTGCCCTGAGCCTGGGCCTGACCCCCAACTTCAAGAGCAACTTCGACCTGGCCGAGGATGCCAA
ACTGCAGCTGAGCAAGGACACCTACGACGACGACCTGGACAACCTGCTGGCCCAGATCGGCGACCAGTAC
GCCGACCTGTTTCTGGCCGCCAAGAACCTGTCCGACGCCATCCTGCTGAGCGACATCCTGAGAGTGAACA
CCGAGATCACCAAGGCCCCCCTGAGCGCCTCTATGATCAAGAGATACGACGAGCACCACCAGGACCTGAC
CCTGCTGAAAGCTCTCGTGCGGCAGCAGCTGCCTGAGAAGTACAAAGAGATTTTCTTCGACCAGAGCAAG
AACGGCTACGCCGGCTACATTGACGGCGGAGCCAGCCAGGAAGAGTTCTACAAGTTCATCAAGCCCATCC
TGGAAAAGATGGACGGCACCGAGGAACTGCTCGTGAAGCTGAACAGAGAGGACCTGCTGCGGAAGCAGCG
GACCTTCGACAACGGCAGCATCCCCCACCAGATCCACCTGGGAGAGCTGCACGCCATTCTGCGGCGGCAG
GAAGATTTTTACCCATTCCTGAAGGACAACCGGGAAAAGATCGAGAAGATCCTGACCTTCCGCATCCCCT
ACTACGTGGGCCCTCTGGCCAGGGGAAACAGCAGATTCGCCTGGATGACCAGAAAGAGCGAGGAAACCAT
CACCCCCTGGAACTTCGAGGAAGTGGTGGACAAGGGCGCTTCCGCCCAGAGCTTCATCGAGCGGATGACC
AACTTCGATAAGAACCTGCCCAACGAGAAGGTGCTGCCCAAGCACAGCCTGCTGTACGAGTACTTCACCG
TGTATAACGAGCTGACCAAAGTGAAATACGTGACCGAGGGAATGAGAAAGCCCGCCTTCCTGAGCGGCGA
GCAGAAAAAGGCCATCGTGGACCTGCTGTTCAAGACCAACCGGAAAGTGACCGTGAAGCAGCTGAAAGAG
GACTACTTCAAGAAAATCGAGTGCTTCGACTCCGTGGAAATCTCCGGCGTGGAAGATCGGTTCAACGCCT
CCCTGGGCACATACCACGATCTGCTGAAAATTATCAAGGACAAGGACTTCCTGGACAATGAGGAAAACGA
GGACATTCTGGAAGATATCGTGCTGACCCTGACACTGTTTGAGGACAGAGAGATGATCGAGGAACGGCTG
AAAACCTATGCCCACCTGTTCGACGACAAAGTGATGAAGCAGCTGAAGCGGCGGAGATACACCGGCTGGG
GCAGGCTGAGCCGGAAGCTGATCAACGGCATCCGGGACAAGCAGTCCGGCAAGACAATCCTGGATTTCCT
GAAGTCCGACGGCTTCGCCAACAGAAACTTCATGCAGCTGATCCACGACGACAGCCTGACCTTTAAAGAG
GACATCCAGAAAGCCCAGGTGTCCGGCCAGGGCGATAGCCTGCACGAGCACATTGCCAATCTGGCCGGCA
GCCCCGCCATTAAGAAGGGCATCCTGCAGACAGTGAAGGTGGTGGACGAGCTCGTGAAAGTGATGGGCCG
GCACAAGCCCGAGAACATCGTGATCGAAATGGCCAGAGAGAACCAGACCACCCAGAAGGGACAGAAGAAC
AGCCGCGAGAGAATGAAGCGGATCGAAGAGGGCATCAAAGAGCTGGGCAGCCAGATCCTGAAAGAACACC
CCGTGGAAAACACCCAGCTGCAGAACGAGAAGCTGTACCTGTACTACCTGCAGAATGGGCGGGATATGTA
CGTGGACCAGGAACTGGACATCAACCGGCTGTCCGACTACGATGTGGACCACATCGTGCCTCAGAGCTTT
CTGAAGGACGACTCCATCGACAACAAGGTGCTGACCAGAAGCGACAAGAACCGGGGCAAGAGCGACAACG
TGCCCTCCGAAGAGGTCGTGAAGAAGATGAAGAACTACTGGCGGCAGCTGCTGAACGCCAAGCTGATTAC
CCAGAGAAAGTTCGACAATCTGACCAAGGCCGAGAGAGGCGGCCTGAGCGAACTGGATAAGGCCGGCTTC
ATCAAGAGACAGCTGGTGGAAACCCGGCAGATCACAAAGCACGTGGCACAGATCCTGGACTCCCGGATGA
ACACTAAGTACGACGAGAATGACAAGCTGATCCGGGAAGTGAAAGTGATCACCCTGAAGTCCAAGCTGGT
GTCCGATTTCCGGAAGGATTTCCAGTTTTACAAAGTGCGCGAGATCAACAACTACCACCACGCCCACGAC
GCCTACCTGAACGCCGTCGTGGGAACCGCCCTGATCAAAAAGTACCCTAAGCTGGAAAGCGAGTTCGTGT
ACGGCGACTACAAGGTGTACGACGTGCGGAAGATGATCGCCAAGAGCGAGCAGGAAATCGGCAAGGCTAC
CGCCAAGTACTTCTTCTACAGCAACATCATGAACTTTTTCAAGACCGAGATTACCCTGGCCAACGGCGAG
ATCCGGAAGCGGCCTCTGATCGAGACAAACGGCGAAACCGGGGAGATCGTGTGGGATAAGGGCCGGGATT
TTGCCACCGTGCGGAAAGTGCTGAGCATGCCCCAAGTGAATATCGTGAAAAAGACCGAGGTGCAGACAGG
CGGCTTCAGCAAAGAGTCTATCCTGCCCAAGAGGAACAGCGATAAGCTGATCGCCAGAAAGAAGGACTGG
GACCCTAAGAAGTACGGCGGCTTCGACAGCCCCACCGTGGCCTATTCTGTGCTGGTGGTGGCCAAAGTGG
AAAAGGGCAAGTCCAAGAAACTGAAGAGTGTGAAAGAGCTGCTGGGGATCACCATCATGGAAAGAAGCAG
CTTCGAGAAGAATCCCATCGACTTTCTGGAAGCCAAGGGCTACAAAGAAGTGAAAAAGGACCTGATCATC
AAGCTGCCTAAGTACTCCCTGTTCGAGCTGGAAAACGGCCGGAAGAGAATGCTGGCCTCTGCCGGCGAAC
TGCAGAAGGGAAACGAACTGGCCCTGCCCTCCAAATATGTGAACTTCCTGTACCTGGCCAGCCACTATGA
GAAGCTGAAGGGCTCCCCCGAGGATAATGAGCAGAAACAGCTGTTTGTGGAACAGCACAAGCACTACCTG
GACGAGATCATCGAGCAGATCAGCGAGTTCTCCAAGAGAGTGATCCTGGCCGACGCTAATCTGGACAAAG
TGCTGTCCGCCTACAACAAGCACCGGGATAAGCCCATCAGAGAGCAGGCCGAGAATATCATCCACCTGTT
TACCCTGACCAATCTGGGAGCCCCTGCCGCCTTCAAGTACTTTGACACCACCATCGACCGGAAGAGGTAC
ACCAGCACCAAAGAGGTGCTGGACGCCACCCTGATCCACCAGAGCATCACCGGCCTGTACGAGACACGGA
TCGACCTGTCTCAGCTGGGAGGCGACAGCGGTGGTTCTACTAATCTGTCAGATATTATTGAAAAGGAGAC
CGGTAAGCAACTGGTTATCCAGGAATCCATCCTCATGCTCCCAGAGGAGGTGGAAGAAGTCATTGGGAAC
AAGCCGGAAAGCGATATACTCGTGCACACCGCCTACGACGAGAGCACCGACGAGAATGTCATGCTTCTGA
CTAGCGACGCCCCTGAATACAAGCCTTGGGCTCTGGTCATACAGGATAGCAACGGTGAGAACAAGATTAA
GATGCTCTCTGGTGGTTCTCCCAAGAAGAAGAGGAAAGTCGGATCCGAGGGCAGAGGAAGTCTGCTAACA
TGCGGTGACGTCGAGGAGAATCCTGGCCCAATGGCCAAGCCTTTGTCTCAAGAAGAATCCACCCTCATTG
AAAGAGCAACGGCTACAATCAACAGCATCCCCATCTCTGAAGACTACAGCGTCGCCAGCGCAGCTCTCTC
TAGCGACGGCCGCATCTTCACTGGTGTCAATGTATATCATTTTACTGGGGGACCTTGTGCAGAACTCGTG
GTGCTGGGCACTGCTGCTGCTGCGGCAGCTGGCAACCTGACTTGTATCGTCGCGATCGGAAATGAGAACA
GGGGCATCTTGAGCCCCTGCGGACGGTGCCGACAGGTGCTTCTCGATCTGCATCCTGGGATCAAAGCCAT
AGTGAAGGACAGTGATGGACAGCCGACGGCAGTTGGGATTCGTGAATTGCTGCCCTCTGGTTATGTGTGG
GAGGGCTAAGAATTCGATATCAAGCTTATCGGTAATCAACCTCTGGATTACAAAATTTGTGAAAGATTGA
CTGGTATTCTTAACTATGTTGCTCCTTTTACGCTATGTGGATACGCTGCTTTAATGCCTTTGTATCATGC
TATTGCTTCCCGTATGGCTTTCATTTTCTCCTCCTTGTATAAATCCTGGTTGCTGTCTCTTTATGAGGAG
TTGTGGCCCGTTGTCAGGCAACGTGGCGTGGTGTGCACTGTGTTTGCTGACGCAACCCCCACTGGTTGGG
GCATTGCCACCACCTGTCAGCTCCTTTCCGGGACTTTCGCTTTCCCCCTCCCTATTGCCACGGCGGAACT
CATCGCCGCCTGCCTTGCCCGCTGCTGGACAGGGGCTCGGCTGTTGGGCACTGACAATTCCGTGGTGTTG
TCGGGGAAATCATCGTCCTTTCCTTGGCTGCTCGCCTGTGTTGCCACCTGGATTCTGCGCGGGACGTCCT
TCTGCTACGTCCCTTCGGCCCTCAATCCAGCGGACCTTCCTTCCCGCGGCCTGCTGCCGGCTCTGCGGCC
TCTTCCGCGTCTTCGCCTTCGCCCTCAGACGAGTCGGATCTCCCTTTGGGCCGCCTCCCCGCATCGATAC
CGTCGACCTCGAGACCTAGAAAAACATGGAGCAATCACAAGTAGCAATACAGCAGCTACCAATGCTGATT
GTGCCTGGCTAGAAGCACAAGAGGAGGAGGAGGTGGGTTTTCCAGTCACACCTCAGGTACCTTTAAGACC
AATGACTTACAAGGCAGCTGTAGATCTTAGCCACTTTTTAAAAGAAAAGGGGGGACTGGAAGGGCTAATT
CACTCCCAACGAAGACAAGATATCCTTGATCTGTGGATCTACCACACACAAGGCTACTTCCCTGATTGGC
AGAACTACACACCAGGGCCAGGGATCAGATATCCACTGACCTTTGGATGGTGCTACAAGCTAGTACCAGT
TGAGCAAGAGAAGGTAGAAGAAGCCAATGAAGGAGAGAACACCCGCTTGTTACACCCTGTGAGCCTGCAT
GGGATGGATGACCCGGAGAGAGAAGTATTAGAGTGGAGGTTTGACAGCCGCCTAGCATTTCATCACATGG
CCCGAGAGCTGCATCCGGACTGTACTGGGTCTCTCTGGTTAGACCAGATCTGAGCCTGGGAGCTCTCTGG
CTAACTAGGGAACCCACTGCTTAAGCCTCAATAAAGCTTGCCTTGAGTGCTTCAAGTAGTGTGTGCCCGT
CTGTTGTGTGACTCTGGTAACTAGAGATCCCTCAGACCCTTTTAGTCAGTGTGGAAAATCTCTAGCAGGG
CCCGTTTAAACCCGCTGATCAGCCTCGACTGTGCCTTCTAGTTGCCAGCCATCTGTTGTTTGCCCCTCCC
CCGTGCCTTCCTTGACCCTGGAAGGTGCCACTCCCACTGTCCTTTCCTAATAAAATGAGGAAATTGCATC
GCATTGTCTGAGTAGGTGTCATTCTATTCTGGGGGGTGGGGTGGGGCAGGACAGCAAGGGGGAGGATTGG
GAAGACAATAGCAGGCATGCTGGGGATGCGGTGGGCTCTATGGCTTCTGAGGCGGAAAGAACCAGCTGGG
GCTCTAGGGGGTATCCCC
[124 nt withheld, positions 10939-11062]
C
[91 nt withheld, positions 11064-11154]
A
[49 nt withheld, positions 11156-11204]
CCTTTGACGTTGGAGTCCACGTTCTTT
[37 nt withheld, positions 11232-11268]
ACCCTATCTCGGTCTATTCTTTTGATTTATAAGGGATTTTGCCGATTTCGGCCTATTGGTTAAAAAATGA
GCTGATTTAACAAAAATTTAACGCGAATTAATTCTGTGGAATGTGTGTCAGTTAGGGTGTGGAAAGTCCC
CAGGCTCCCCAGCAGGCAGAAGTATGCAAAGCATGCATCTCAATTAGTCAGCAACCAGGTGTGGAAAGTC
CCCAGGCTCCCCAGCAGGCAGAAGTATGCAAAGCATGCATCTCAATTAGTCAGCAACCATAGTCCCGCCC
CTAACTCCGCCCATCCCGCCCCTAACTCCGCCCAGTTCCGCCCATTCTCCGCCCCATGGCTGACTAATTT
TTTTTATTTATGCAGAGGCCGAGGCCGCCTCTGCCTCTGAGCTATTCCAGAAGTAGTGAGGAGGCTTTTT
TGGAGGCCTAGGCTTTTGCAAAAAGCTCCCGGGAGCTTGTATATCCATTTTCGGATCTGATCAGCACGTG
TTGACAATTAATCATCGGCATAGTATATCGGCATAGTATAATACGACAAGGTGAGGAACTAAACCATGGC
CAAGTTGACCAGTGCCGTTCCGGTGCTCACCGCGCGCGACGTCGCCGGAGCGGTCGAGTTCTGGACCGAC
CGGCTCGGGTTCTCCCGGGACTTCGTGGAGGACGACTTCGCCGGTGTGGTCCGGGACGACGTGACCCTGT
TCATCAGCGCGGTCCAGGACCAGGTGGTGCCGGACAACACCCTGGCCTGGGTGTGGGTGCGCGGCCTGGA
CGAGCTGTACGCCGAGTGGTCGGAGGTCGTGTCCACGAACTTCCGGGACGCCTCCGGGCCGGCCATGACC
GAGATCGGCGAGCAGCCGTGGGGGCGGGAGTTCGCCCTGCGCGACCCGGCCGGCAACTGCGTGCACTTCG
TGGCCGAGGAGCAGGACTGACACGTGCTACGAGATTTCGATTCCACCGCCGCCTTCTATGAAAGGTTGGG
CTTCGGAATCGTTTTCCGGGACGCCGGCTGGATGATCCTCCAGCGCGGGGATCTCATGCTGGAGTTCTTC
GCCCACCCCAACTTGTTTATTGCAGCTTATAATGGTTACAAATAAAGCAATAGCATCACAAATTTCACAA
ATAAAGCATTTTTTTCACTGCATTCTAGTTGTGGTTTGTCCAAACTCATCAATGTATCTTATCATGTCTG
TATACCGTCGACCTCTAGCTAGAGCTTGGCGTAATCATGGTCATAGCTGTTTCCTGTGTGAAATTGTTAT
CCGCTCACAATTCCACACAACATACGAGCCGGAAGCATAAAGTGTAAAGCCTGGGGTGCCTAATGAGTGA
GCTAACTCACATTAATTGCGTTGCGCTCACTGCCCGCTTTCCAGTCGGGAAACCTGTCGTGCCAGCTGCA
TTAATGAATCGGCCAACGCGCGGGGAGAGGCGGTTTGCGTATTGGGCGCTCTTCCGCTTCCTCGCTCACT
GACTCGCTGCGCTCGGTCGTTCGGCTGCGGCGAGCGGTATCAGCTCACTCAAAGGCGGTAATACGGTTAT
CCACAGAATCAGGGGATAACGCAGGAAAGAACATGTGAGCAAAAGGCCAGCAAAAGGCCAGGAACCGTAA
AAAGGCCGCGTTGCTGGCGTTTTTCCATAGGCTCCGCCCCCCTGACGAGCATCACAAAAATCGACGCTCA
AGTCAGAGGTGGCGAAACCCGACAGGACTATAAAGATACCAGGCGTTTCCCCCTGGAAGCTCCCTCGTGC
GCTCTCCTGTTCCGACCCTGCCGCTTACCGGATACCTGTCCGCCTTTCTCCCTTCGGGAAGCGTGGCGCT
TTCTCATAGCTCACGCTGTAGGTATCTCAGTTCGGTGTAGGTCGTTCGCTCCAAGCTGGGCTGTGTGCAC
GAACCCCCCGTTCAGCCCGACCGCTGCGCCTTATCCGGTAACTATCGTCTTGAGTCCAACCCGGTAAGAC
ACGACTTATCGCCACTGGCAGCAGCCACTGGTAACAGGATTAGCAGAGCGAGGTATGTAGGCGGTGCTAC
AGAGTTCTTGAAGTGGTGGCCTAACTACGGCTACACTAGAAGAACAGTATTTGGTATCTGCGCTCTGCTG
AAGCCAGTTACCTTCGGAAAAAGAGTTGGTAGCTCTTGATCCGGCAAACAAACCACCGCTGGTAGCGGTG
GTTTTTTTGTTTGCAAGCAGCAGATTACGCGCAGAAAAAAAGGATCTCAAGAAGATCCTTTGATCTTTTC
TACGGGGTCTGACGCTCAGTGGAACGAAAACTCACGTTAAGGGATTTTGGTCATGAGATTATCAAAAAGG
ATCTTCACCTAGATCCTTTTAAATTAAAAATGAAGTTTTAAATCAATCTAAAGTATATATGAGTAAACTT
GGTCTGACAGTTACCAATGCTTAATCAGTGAGGCACCTATCTCAGCGATCTGTCTATTTCGTTCATCCAT
AGTTGCCTGACTCCCCGTCGTGTAGATAACTACGATACGGGAGGGCTTACCATCTGGCCCCAGTGCTGCA
ATGATACCGCGAGACCCACGCTCACCGGCTCCAGATTTATCAGCAATAAACCAGCCAGCCGGAAGGGCCG
AGCGCAGAAGTGGTCCTGCAACTTTATCCGCCTCCATCCAGTCTATTAATTGTTGCCGGGAAGCTAGAGT
AAGTAGTTCGCCAGTTAATAGTTTGCGCAACGTTGTTGCCATTGCTACAGGCATCGTGGTGTCACGCTCG
TCGTTTGGTATGGCTTCATTCAGCTCCGGTTCCCAACGATCAAGGCGAGTTACATGATCCCCCATGTTGT
GCAAAAAAGCGGTTAGCTCCTTCGGTCCTCCGATCGTTGTCAGAAGTAAGTTGGCCGCAGTGTTATCACT
CATGGTTATGGCAGCACTGCATAATTCTCTTACTGTCATGCCATCCGTAAGATGCTTTTCTGTGACTGGT
GAGTACTCAACCAAGTCATTCTGAGAATAGTGTATGCGGCGACCGAGTTGCTCTTGCCCGGCGTCAATAC
GGGATAATACCGCGCCACATAGCAGAACTTTAAAAGTGCTCATCATTGGAAAACGTTCTTCGGGGCGAAA
ACTCTCAAGGATCTTACCGCTGTTGAGATCCAGTTCGATGTAACCCACTCGTGCACCCAACTGATCTTCA
GCATCTTTTACTTTCACCAGCGTTTCTGGGTGAGCAAAAACAGGAAGGCAAAATGCCGCAAAAAAGGGAA
TAAGGGCGACACGGAAATGTTGAATACTCATACTCTTCCTTTTTCAATATTATTGAAGCATTTATCAGGG
TTATTGTCTCATGAGCGGATACATATTTGAATGTATTTAGAAAAATAAACAAATAGGGGTTCCGCGCACA
TTTCCCCGAAAAGTGCCACCTGAC
Features (pLannotate 1.2.2; 35 found; start..end, strand, type, name):
     31..83      -  misc_feature   bom (fragment): basis of mobility region from pBR322
    238..617     +  enhancer       CMV enhancer: human cytomegalovirus immediate early enhancer
    618..817     +  promoter       CMV promoter: human cytomegalovirus (CMV) immediate early promoter
    835..1015    +  LTR            5' LTR (truncated): truncated 5' long terminal repeat (LTR) from HIV-1
   1062..1187    +  misc_feature   HIV-1 Ψ: packaging signal of human immunodeficiency virus type 1
   1171..1534    +  CDS            HIV-1 gag (fragment): gag protein from human immunodeficiency virus 1; gag
   1680..1913    +  misc_feature   RRE: The Rev response element (RRE) of HIV-1 allows for Rev-dependent mRNA export from the nucleus to the cytoplasm.
   2290..2390    +  CDS            Rev (fragment): human immunodeficiency virus 1 (HIV-1) Rev protein; rev; enhances nuclear export of unspliced and incompletely spliced viral mRNAs
   2440..2557    +  misc_feature   cPPT/CTS: central polypurine tract and central termination sequence of HIV-1
   2614..2680    +  CDS            small t antigen (fragment): SV40 (simian virus 40) small t antigen
   2687..3865    +  promoter       EF-1α promoter: strong constitutive promoter for human elongation factor EF-1α
   3878..4417    +  CDS            AID (fragment): human activation-induced cytidine deaminase (Dickerson et al., 2003); AICDA
   4417..4465    +  CDS            ABE(7.10) (fragment): adenine base editor comprising wild-type E. coli TadA fused to the evolved TadA*(7.10) mutant (Gaudelli et al., 2017)
   4466..8566    +  CDS            Cas9: Cas9 (Csn1) endonuclease from the Streptococcus pyogenes Type II CRISPR/Cas system generates RNA-guided double strand breaks in DNA
   8579..8827    +  CDS            UGI: UNGI_BPPB2 - Experimental evidence at protein level: Swiss-Prot protein existence level 1. This protein binds specifically and reversibly to the host uracil-DNA glycosylase, preventing removal of uracil residues from PBS2 DNA by the host uracil-excision repair system. From Bacillus phage PBS2 (Bacteriophage PBS2).
   8921..9319    +  CDS            BSD: blasticidin S deaminase; Aspergillus terreus BSD; confers resistance to blasticidin
   9320..9341    +  misc_feature   MCS (fragment): pBluescript multiple cloning site
   9344..9932    +  misc_feature   WPRE: woodchuck hepatitis virus posttranscriptional regulatory element
   9869..10450   +  CDS            nef (fragment): NEF_HV1H2 - Experimental evidence at protein level: Swiss-Prot protein existence level 1. Extracellular Nef protein targets CD4(+) T-lymphocytes for apoptosis by interacting with CXCR4 surface receptors. From Human immunodeficiency virus type 1 group M subtype B (isolate HXB2) (HIV-1).
  10457..10637   +  LTR            5' LTR (truncated): truncated 5' long terminal repeat (LTR) from HIV-1
  10669..10893   +  polyA_signal   bGH poly(A) signal: bovine growth hormone polyadenylation signal
  10897..10918   +  promoter       SV40 promoter (fragment): SV40 enhancer and early promoter
  10939..11367   +  rep_origin     f1 ori (sequence partly withheld): f1 bacteriophage origin of replication; arrow indicates direction of (+) strand synthesis
  11381..11710   +  promoter       SV40 promoter: SV40 enhancer and early promoter
  11758..11805   +  promoter       EM7 promoter: synthetic bacterial promoter&nbsp
  11824..12198   +  CDS            BleoR: antibiotic-binding protein; Sh ble from Streptoalloteichus hindustanus; confers resistance to bleomycin, phleomycin, and Zeocin™
  12208..12333   +  CDS            ble (fragment): BLE_KLEPN - Experimental evidence at protein level: Swiss-Prot protein existence level 1. Binding protein with a strong affinity to the bleomycin family of antibiotics. Binds to CL990; an antimitotic-antibiotic compound. From Klebsiella pneumoniae.
  12328..12449   +  polyA_signal   SV40 poly(A) signal: SV40 polyadenylation signal
  12520..12542   -  protein_bind   lac operator (fragment): The lac repressor binds to the lac operator to inhibit transcription in E. coli. This inhibition can be relieved by adding lactose or isopropyl-β-D-thiogalactopyranoside (IPTG). lac repressor encoded by lacI
  12546..12576   -  promoter       lac promoter: promoter for the E. coli lac operon
  12591..12612   -  protein_bind   CAP binding site: CAP binding activates transcription in the presence of cAMP. E. coli catabolite activator protein
  12625..12717   -  CDS            lacI (fragment): lac repressor; lacI; The lac repressor binds to the lac operator to inhibit transcription in E. coli. This inhibition can be relieved by adding lactose or isopropyl-β-D-thiogalactopyranoside (IPTG).
  12900..13488   -  rep_origin     ori: high-copy-number ColE1/pMB1/pBR322/pUC origin of replication
  13659..14519   -  CDS            AmpR: β-lactamase; bla; confers resistance to ampicillin, carbenicillin, and related antibiotics
  14520..14624   -  promoter       AmpR promoter: bla
