[The description below was written by a language model from this plasmid's Addgene catalogue record and pLannotate feature annotations shown in this document.]
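Description:
pGH912 is a lentiviral mammalian expression plasmid built on the pGH125 backbone that carries DivA-BE3, a diversifying cytosine base editor. It is maintained in E. coli through a high-copy ColE1/pUC-type origin with ampicillin resistance (AmpR); an f1 origin is also present. The viral framework is HIV-1 based. A CMV enhancer/promoter drives a truncated 5' LTR, followed by the Ψ packaging signal with a partial gag region, the Rev response element for Rev-dependent export of the genomic RNA, and the cPPT/CTS. A second truncated LTR and a bGH polyadenylation signal lie downstream. Outside the LTR-flanked region, the backbone carries an SV40/EM7-driven BleoR (Zeocin resistance) cassette with an SV40 poly(A) signal. The record lists only blasticidin as the mammalian selectable marker.

The payload is a single EF-1α promoter-driven open reading frame. It begins with a cytidine deaminase segment, continues through a short linker-like stretch (annotated by similarity to an ABE fragment) into a full-length Streptococcus pyogenes Cas9 coding sequence, and then a uracil glycosylase inhibitor (UGI) from phage PBS2, which blocks excision of the uracil produced by deamination. The annotation tool labels the deaminase as a fragment of human AID, whereas the backbone-modification field mentions PmCDA1 inserted in place of dCas9; the record does not resolve this discrepancy. It also does not state whether the Cas9 is a nickase, as the BE3 name would suggest. According to the purpose line, a T2A peptide links the editor to the blasticidin S deaminase gene, so both are co-expressed from one transcript, and a WPRE follows to enhance expression. The associated publication indicates use in optimizing diversifying base editors for high-throughput mutational scanning, with stable delivery and blasticidin selection of transduced cells.
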