Addgene plasmid #230855: pGH912
Purpose: Ef1a-DivA-BE3-T2A-BlastR-wPRE
Depositing lab: Gaelen Hess. Depositing organization: University of Wisconsin, Madison. Publication: Toward optimizing diversifying base editors for high-throughput mutational scanning studies. Schwartz CI, Abell NS, Li A, Aradhana, Tycko J, Truong A, Montgomery SB, Hess GT. Nucleic Acids Res. 2025 Jun 20;53(12):gkaf620. doi: 10.1093/nar/gkaf620. PubMed 40613705.
Backbone
  Vector backbone: pGH125
  Modifications to backbone: Inserted PmCDA1 instead of dCas9
  Vector type: Mammalian Expression, Lentiviral
  Selectable markers: Blasticidin
Growth in bacteria
  Bacterial resistance: Ampicillin, 100 μg/mL
  Growth temperature: 37°C
  Growth strain: NEB Stable
  Copy number: High Copy
Gene/Insert
  Gene/Insert name: DivA-BE3
Terms and licenses: Academic/Nonprofit Terms; Industry Terms: Not Available to Industry
Depositor comments: Please visit https://doi.org/10.1101/2024.11.18.621003 for the bioRxiv preprint.
How to cite: pGH912 was a gift from Gaelen Hess (Addgene plasmid # 230855 ; http://n2t.net/addgene:230855 ; RRID:Addgene_230855)
